>Addgene plasmid #224032 | AiP13590 - pAAV-AiE0512h_3xC2-minBG-SYFP2-WPRE3-BGHpA (Alias: CN3590) | addgene full sequence | sequence record 449523 | Addgene NGS Result
CCTGCAGGCAGCTGCGCGCTCGCTCGCTCACTGAGGCCGCCCGGGCGTCGGGCGACCTTTGGTCGCCCGG
CCTCAGTGAGCGAGCGAGCGCGCAGAGAGGGAGTGGCCAACTCCATCACTAGGGGTTCCTGCGGCCGCAC
GCGTCCTCTTCGCGAGCTAGTTCTCACACAATGAGTTGAATACAGTTCTCAGAAATCATTCTTACTTTCT
TCCTCTTCTCCATCAACTTCCTCAGTCTGGGGATGAGAGATAGTATAATTCTGAGTAATCAGGCTCCTCT
TGAAATCCCATTTCAGCAGAAAACTGGCTGGGTTCCTAGCCAAAAAAGACCTCTTCGCGAGCTAGTTCTC
ACACAATGAGTTGAATACAGTTCTCAGAAATCATTCTTACTTTCTTCCTCTTCTCCATCAACTTCCTCAG
TCTGGGGATGAGAGATAGTATAATTCTGAGTAATCAGGCTCCTCTTGAAATCCCATTTCAGCAGAAAACT
GGCTGGGTTCCTAGCCAAAAAAGACCTCTTCGCGAGCTAGTTCTCACACAATGAGTTGAATACAGTTCTC
AGAAATCATTCTTACTTTCTTCCTCTTCTCCATCAACTTCCTCAGTCTGGGGATGAGAGATAGTATAATT
CTGAGTAATCAGGCTCCTCTTGAAATCCCATTTCAGCAGAAAACTGGCTGGGTTCCTAGCCAAAAAAGAG
AGCTCGGGCTGGGCATAAAAGTCAGGGCAGAGCCATCTATTGCTTACATTTGCTTCTGGGATCCAGATCT
TTCGAAGCTAGCGCTACCGGTCGCCACCATGGTGAGCAAGGGCGAGGAGCTGTTCACCGGGGTGGTGCCC
ATCCTGGTCGAGCTGGACGGCGACGTAAACGGCCACAAGTTCAGCGTGTCCGGCGAGGGCGAGGGCGATG
CCACCTACGGCAAGCTGACCCTGAAGCTGATCTGCACCACCGGCAAGCTGCCCGTGCCCTGGCCCACCCT
CGTGACCACCCTGGGCTACGGCGTGCAGTGCTTCGCCCGCTACCCCGACCACATGAAGCAGCACGACTTC
TTCAAGTCCGCCATGCCCGAAGGCTACGTCCAGGAGCGCACCATCTTCTTCAAGGACGACGGCAACTACA
AGACCCGCGCCGAGGTGAAGTTCGAGGGCGACACCCTGGTGAACCGCATCGAGCTGAAGGGCATCGACTT
CAAGGAGGACGGCAACATCCTGGGGCACAAGCTGGAGTACAACTACAACAGCCACAACGTCTATATCACC
GCCGACAAGCAGAAGAACGGCATCAAGGCCAACTTCAAGATCCGCCACAACATCGAGGACGGCGGCGTGC
AGCTCGCCGACCACTACCAGCAGAACACCCCCATCGGCGACGGCCCCGTGCTGCTGCCCGACAACCACTA
CCTGAGCTACCAGTCCAAGCTGAGCAAAGACCCCAACGAGAAGCGCGATCACATGGTCCTGCTGGAGTTC
GTGACCGCCGCCGGGATCACTCTCGGCATGGACGAGCTGTACAAGTAAGTCGACGGCGCGCCGCGGCCGC
GAATTCGATATCATAATCAACCTCTGGATTACAAAATTTGTGAAAGATTGACTGGTATTCTTAACTATGT
TGCTCCTTTTACGCTATGTGGATACGCTGCTTTAATGCCTTTGTATCATGCTATTGCTTCCCGTATGGCT
TTCATTTTCTCCTCCTTGTATAAATCCTGGTTAGTTCTTGCCACGGCGGAACTCATCGCCGCCTGCCTTG
CCCGCTGCTGGACAGGGGCTCGGCTGTTGGGCACTGACAATTCCGTGGCTCGAGAGATCTTCGACTGTGC
CTTCTAGTTGCCAGCCATCTGTTGTTTGCCCCTCCCCCGTGCCTTCCTTGACCCTGGAAGGTGCCACTCC
CACTGTCCTTTCCTAATAAAATGAGGAAATTGCATCGCATTGTCTGAGTAGGTGTCATTCTATTCTGGGG
GGTGGGGTGGGGCAGGACAGCAAGGGGGAGGATTGGGAAGACAATAGCAGGCATGAGATCTCACGTGCGG
ACCGAGCGGCCGCAGGAACCCCTAGTGATGGAGTTGGCCACTCCCTCTCTGCGCGCTCGCTCGCTCACTG
AGGCCGGGCGACCAAAGGTCGCCCGACGCCCGGGCTTTGCCCGGGCGGCCTCAGTGAGCGAGCGAGCGCG
CAGCTGCCTGCAGGGGCGCCTGATGCGGTATTTTCTCCTTACGCATCTGTGCGGTATTTCACACCGCATA
[95 nt withheld, positions 2241-2335]
T
[46 nt withheld, positions 2337-2382]
C
[141 nt withheld, positions 2384-2524]
CCTTTGACGTTGGAGTCCACGTTCTTT
[37 nt withheld, positions 2552-2588]
ACTCTATCTCGGGCTATTCTTTTGATTTATAAGGGATTTTGCCGATTTCGGTCTATTGGTTAAAAAATGA
GCTGATTTAACAAAAATTTAACGCGAATTTTAACAAAATATTAACGTTTACAATTTTATGGTGCACTCTC
AGTACAATCTGCTCTGATGCCGCATAGTTAAGCCAGCCCCGACACCCGCCAACACCCGCTGACGCGCCCT
GACGGGCTTGTCTGCTCCCGGCATCCGCTTACAGACAAGCTGTGACCGTCTCCGGGAGCTGCATGTGTCA
GAGGTTTTCACCGTCATCACCGAAACGCGCGAGACGAAAGGGCCTCGTGATACGCCTATTTTTATAGGTT
AATGTCATGATAATAATGGTTTCTTAGACGTCAGGTGGCACTTTTCGGGGAAATGTGCGCGGAACCCCTA
TTTGTTTATTTTTCTAAATACATTCAAATATGTATCCGCTCATGAGACAATAACCCTGATAAATGCTTCA
ATAATATTGAAAAAGGAAGAGTATGAGTATTCAACATTTCCGTGTCGCCCTTATTCCCTTTTTTGCGGCA
TTTTGCCTTCCTGTTTTTGCTCACCCAGAAACGCTGGTGAAAGTAAAAGATGCTGAAGATCAGTTGGGTG
CACGAGTGGGTTACATCGAACTGGATCTCAACAGCGGTAAGATCCTTGAGAGTTTTCGCCCCGAAGAACG
TTTTCCAATGATGAGCACTTTTAAAGTTCTGCTATGTGGCGCGGTATTATCCCGTATTGACGCCGGGCAA
GAGCAACTCGGTCGCCGCATACACTATTCTCAGAATGACTTGGTTGAGTACTCACCAGTCACAGAAAAGC
ATCTTACGGATGGCATGACAGTAAGAGAATTATGCAGTGCTGCCATAACCATGAGTGATAACACTGCGGC
CAACTTACTTCTGACAACGATCGGAGGACCGAAGGAGCTAACCGCTTTTTTGCACAACATGGGGGATCAT
GTAACTCGCCTTGATCGTTGGGAACCGGAGCTGAATGAAGCCATACCAAACGACGAGCGTGACACCACGA
TGCCTGTAGCAATGGCAACAACGTTGCGCAAACTATTAACTGGCGAACTACTTACTCTAGCTTCCCGGCA
ACAATTAATAGACTGGATGGAGGCGGATAAAGTTGCAGGACCACTTCTGCGCTCGGCCCTTCCGGCTGGC
TGGTTTATTGCTGATAAATCTGGAGCCGGTGAGCGTGGGTCTCGCGGTATCATTGCAGCACTGGGGCCAG
ATGGTAAGCCCTCCCGTATCGTAGTTATCTACACGACGGGGAGTCAGGCAACTATGGATGAACGAAATAG
ACAGATCGCTGAGATAGGTGCCTCACTGATTAAGCATTGGTAACTGTCAGACCAAGTTTACTCATATATA
CTTTAGATTGATTTAAAACTTCATTTTTAATTTAAAAGGATCTAGGTGAAGATCCTTTTTGATAATCTCA
TGACCAAAATCCCTTAACGTGAGTTTTCGTTCCACTGAGCGTCAGACCCCGTAGAAAAGATCAAAGGATC
TTCTTGAGATCCTTTTTTTCTGCGCGTAATCTGCTGCTTGCAAACAAAAAAACCACCGCTACCAGCGGTG
GTTTGTTTGCCGGATCAAGAGCTACCAACTCTTTTTCCGAAGGTAACTGGCTTCAGCAGAGCGCAGATAC
CAAATACTGTTCTTCTAGTGTAGCCGTAGTTAGGCCACCACTTCAAGAACTCTGTAGCACCGCCTACATA
CCTCGCTCTGCTAATCCTGTTACCAGTGGCTGCTGCCAGTGGCGATAAGTCGTGTCTTACCGGGTTGGAC
TCAAGACGATAGTTACCGGATAAGGCGCAGCGGTCGGGCTGAACGGGGGGTTCGTGCACACAGCCCAGCT
TGGAGCGAACGACCTACACCGAACTGAGATACCTACAGCGTGAGCTATGAGAAAGCGCCACGCTTCCCGA
AGGGAGAAAGGCGGACAGGTATCCGGTAAGCGGCAGGGTCGGAACAGGAGAGCGCACGAGGGAGCTTCCA
GGGGGAAACGCCTGGTATCTTTATAGTCCTGTCGGGTTTCGCCACCTCTGACTTGAGCGTCGATTTTTGT
GATGCTCGTCAGGGGGGCGGAGCCTATGGAAAAACGCCAGCAACGCGGCCTTTTTACGGTTCCTGGCCTT
TTGCTGGCCTTTTGCTCACATGT
Features (pLannotate 1.2.2; 14 found; start..end, strand, type, name):
     12..39      +  repeat_region  AAV2 ITR (fragment): inverted terminal repeat of adeno-associated virus serotype 2 inverted
     68..95      +  repeat_region  AAV2 ITR (fragment): inverted terminal repeat of adeno-associated virus serotype 2 inverted
    799..1515    +  CDS            SYFP2: SYFP2 is a basic (constitutively fluorescent) yellow fluorescent protein published in 2006, derived from Aequorea victoria. It is reported to be a very rapidly-maturing monomer with moderate acid sensitivity.
   1555..1712    +  misc_feature   WPRE (fragment): woodchuck hepatitis virus posttranscriptional regulatory element
   1718..1798    +  misc_feature   WPRE (fragment): woodchuck hepatitis virus posttranscriptional regulatory element
   1815..1926    +  polyA_signal   bGH poly(A) signal: bovine growth hormone polyadenylation signal
   2044..2184    +  repeat_region  AAV2 ITR: inverted terminal repeat of adeno-associated virus serotype 2 inverted
   2189..2240    -  misc_feature   bom (fragment): basis of mobility region from pBR322
   2259..2714    +  rep_origin     f1 ori (sequence partly withheld): f1 bacteriophage origin of replication; arrow indicates direction of (+) strand synthesis
   2715..2764    -  misc_feature   bom (fragment): basis of mobility region from pBR322
   2866..2901    -  CDS            rop (fragment): Rop protein, which maintains plasmids at low copy number; rop
   2996..3100    +  promoter       AmpR promoter: bla
   3101..3961    +  CDS            AmpR: β-lactamase; bla; confers resistance to ampicillin, carbenicillin, and related antibiotics
   4132..4720    +  rep_origin     ori: high-copy-number ColE1/pMB1/pBR322/pUC origin of replication
