[The description below was written by a language model from this plasmid's Addgene catalogue record and pLannotate feature annotations shown in this document.]
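Description:
AiP13590 - pAAV-AiE0512h_3xC2-minBG-SYFP2-WPRE3-BGHpA (alias CN3590) is a 4.8 kb AAV transfer plasmid built on a pAAV backbone and intended for packaging a recombinant adeno-associated virus genome that reports the activity of a cell-type-selective enhancer. It is maintained in bacteria through a high-copy ColE1/pUC-type origin and selected with ampicillin via the β-lactamase gene and its own promoter. An f1 phage origin and short remnants of pBR322 bom and rop sequences are also annotated in the backbone. The expression cassette is flanked by AAV2 inverted terminal repeats, the cis elements required for replication and encapsidation of the viral genome. The right ITR is annotated in full, whereas the left one is detected only as short fragments in the sequenced record. This may reflect how hard these repeats are to sequence and annotate rather than a real truncation. The use of a recombination-deficient host strain is consistent with the instability of ITR-containing plasmids.

The payload consists of the AiE0512h_3xC2 enhancer placed upstream of a minimal beta-globin promoter (minBG), which on its own gives little transcription and therefore makes expression dependent on the enhancer. Neither the enhancer nor minBG is called by the automated annotation, but both presumably lie in the unannotated region between the left ITR and the reporter. The name suggests a triple concatenation of a core enhancer segment, though the record does not explain this. The driven gene is SYFP2, a rapidly maturing monomeric yellow fluorescent protein. It is followed by WPRE3, a shortened woodchuck hepatitis virus posttranscriptional element that boosts transcript expression while saving packaging space, and by the bovine growth hormone polyadenylation signal. According to the record, the enhancer was designed to drive AAV-mediated transgene expression in cortical Sst+ neurons, so the construct serves to label this interneuron population fluorescently.
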