Addgene plasmid #224032: AiP13590 - pAAV-AiE0512h_3xC2-minBG-SYFP2-WPRE3-BGHpA (Alias: CN3590)
Purpose: AiE0512h_3xC2 is an enhancer sequence, designed to drive AAV-mediated transgene expression in cortical Sst+ neurons
Depositing lab: Allen Institute for Brain Science & Jonathan Ting. Depositing organization: Allen Institute. Publication: A suite of enhancer AAVs and transgenic mouse lines for genetic access to cortical cell types. Ben-Simon Y, Hooper M, Narayan S, Daigle TL, Dwivedi D, Way SW, Oster A, Stafford DA, Mich JK, Taormina MJ, Martinez RA, Opitz-Araya X, Roth JR, Alexander JR, Allen S, Amster A, Arbuckle J, Ayala A, Baker PM, Bakken TE, Barcelli T, Barta S, Bendrick J, Bertagnolli D, Bielstein C, Bishwakarma P, Bowlus J, Boyer G, Brouner K, Casian B, Casper T, Chakka AB, Chakrabarty R, Chance RK, Chavan S, Clark M, Colbert K, Collman F, Daniel S, Departee M, DiValentin P, Donadio N, Dotson N, Egdorf T, Fliss T, Gabitto M, Garcia J, Gary A, Gasperini M, Gloe J, Goldy J, Gore BB, Graybuck L, Greisman N, Haeseleer F, Halterman C, Haradon Z, Hastings SD, Helback O, Ho W, Hockemeyer D, Huang C, Huff S, Hunker A, Johansen N, Jones D, Juneau Z, Kalmbach B, Kannan M, Khem S, Kussick E, Kutsal R, Larsen R, Lee C, Lee AY, Leibly M, Lenz GH, Li S, Liang E, Lusk N, Madigan Z, Malloy J, Malone J, McCue R, Melchor J, Mollenkopf T, Moosman S, Morin E, Newman D, Ng L, Ngo K, Omstead V, Otto S, Oyama A, Pena N, Pham T, Phillips E, Pom CA, Potekhina L, Ransford S, Ray PL, Rette D, Reynoldson C, Rimorin C, Rocha D, Ruiz A, Sanchez REA, Sawyer L, Sedeno-Cortes A, Sevigny JP, Shapovalova N, Shepard N, Shulga L, Sigler AR, Siverts L, Soliman S, Somasundaram S, Staats B, Stewart K, Szelenyi E, Tieu M, Trader C, Tran A, van Velthoven CTJ, Walker M, Wang Y, Weed N, Wirthlin M, Wood T, Wynalda B, Yao Z, Zhou T, Ariza J, Dee N, Reding M, Ronellenfitch K, Mufti S, Sunkin SM, Smith KA, Esposito L, Waters J, Thyagarajan B, Yao S, Lein ES, Zeng H, Levi BP, Ngai J, Ting JT, Tasic B. Cell. 2025 May 16:S0092-8674(25)00513-6. doi: 10.1016/j.cell.2025.05.002. PubMed 40403729.
Backbone
  Vector backbone: pAAV
  Vector type: AAV
Growth in bacteria
  Bacterial resistance: Ampicillin, 100 μg/mL
  Growth temperature: 30°C
  Growth strain: NEB Stable
  Copy number: High Copy
Gene/Insert
  Gene/Insert name: SYFP2
  Species: Synthetic
  Mutation: NA
  Promoter: minBG
  Cloning method: Other
Terms and licenses: Academic/Nonprofit Terms; Industry Terms: Not Available to Industry
Depositor comments: Cloning Method: RE Cloning
How to cite: AiP13590 - pAAV-AiE0512h_3xC2-minBG-SYFP2-WPRE3-BGHpA (Alias: CN3590) was a gift from Allen Institute for Brain Science & Jonathan Ting (Addgene plasmid # 224032 ; http://n2t.net/addgene:224032 ; RRID:Addgene_224032)
